>Addgene plasmid #188393 | p426-Cup1p-FUS-FusionRed | addgene full sequence | sequence record 376461 | Addgene NGS Result
GAAACGCGCGAGACGAAAGGGCCTCGTGATACGCCTATTTTTATAGGTTAATGTCATGATAATAATGGTT
TCTTAGTATGATCCAATATCAAAGGAAATGATAGCATTGAAGGATGAGACTAATCCAATTGAGGAGTGGC
AGCATATAGAACAGCTAAAGGGTAGTGCTGAAGGAAGCATACGATACCCCGCATGGAATGGGATAATATC
ACAGGAGGTACTAGACTACCTTTCATCCTACATAAATAGACGCATATAAGTACGCATTTAAGCATAAACA
CGCACTATGCCGTTCTTCTCATGTATATATATATACAGGCAACACGCAGATATAGGTGCGACGTGAACAG
TGAGCTGTATGTGCGCAGCTCGCGTTGCATTTTCGGAAGCGCTCGTTTTCGGAAACGCTTTGAAGTTCCT
ATTCCGAAGTTCCTATTCTCTAGAAAGTATAGGAACTTCAGAGCGCTTTTGAAAACCAAAAGCGCTCTGA
AGACGCACTTTCAAAAAACCAAAAACGCACCGGACTGTAACGAGCTACTAAAATATTGCGAATACCGCTT
CCACAAACATTGCTCAAAAGTATCTCTTTGCTATATATCTCTGTGCTATATCCCTATATAACCTACCCAT
CCACCTTTCGCTCCTTGAACTTGCATCTAAACTCGACCTCTACATTTTTTATGTTTATCTCTAGTATTAC
TCTTTAGACAAAAAAATTGTAGTAAGAACTATTCATAGAGTGAATCGAAAACAATACGAAAATGTAAACA
TTTCCTATACGTAGTATATAGAGACAAAATAGAAGAAACCGTTCATAATTTTCTGACCAATGAAGAATCA
TCAACGCTATCACTTTCTGTTCACAAAGTATGCGCAATCCACATCGGTATAGAATATAATCGGGGATGCC
TTTATCTTGAAAAAATGCACCCGCAGCTTCGCTAGTAATCAGTAAACGCGGGAAGTGGAGTCAGGCTTTT
TTTATGGAAGAGAAAATAGACACCAAAGTAGCCTTCTTCTAACCTTAACGGACCTACAGTGCAAAAAGTT
ATCAAGAGACTGCATTATAGAGCGCACAAAGGAGAAAAAAAGTAATCTAAGATGCTTTGTTAGAAAAATA
GCGCTCTCGGGATGCATTTTTGTAGAACAAAAAAGAAGTATAGATTCTTTGTTGGTAAAATAGCGCTCTC
GCGTTGCATTTCTGTTCTGTAAAAATGCAGCTCAGATTCTTTGTTTGAAAAATTAGCGCTCTCGCGTTGC
ATTTTTGTTTTACAAAAATGAAGCACAGATTCTTCGTTGGTAAAATAGCGCTTTCGCGTTGCATTTCTGT
TCTGTAAAAATGCAGCTCAGATTCTTTGTTTGAAAAATTAGCGCTCTCGCGTTGCATTTTTGTTCTACAA
AATGAAGCACAGATGCTTCGTTCAGGTGGCACTTTTCGGGGAAATGTGCGCGGAACCCCTATTTGTTTAT
TTTTCTAAATACATTCAAATATGTATCCGCTCATGAGACAATAACCCTGATAAATGCTTCAATAATATTG
AAAAAGGAAGAGTATGAGTATTCAACATTTCCGTGTCGCCCTTATTCCCTTTTTTGCGGCATTTTGCCTT
CCTGTTTTTGCTCACCCAGAAACGCTGGTGAAAGTAAAAGATGCTGAAGATCAGTTGGGTGCACGAGTGG
GTTACATCGAACTGGATCTCAACAGCGGTAAGATCCTTGAGAGTTTTCGCCCCGAAGAACGTTTTCCAAT
GATGAGCACTTTTAAAGTTCTGCTATGTGGCGCGGTATTATCCCGTATTGACGCCGGGCAAGAGCAACTC
GGTCGCCGCATACACTATTCTCAGAATGACTTGGTTGAGTACTCACCAGTCACAGAAAAGCATCTTACGG
ATGGCATGACAGTAAGAGAATTATGCAGTGCTGCCATAACCATGAGTGATAACACTGCGGCCAACTTACT
TCTGACAACGATCGGAGGACCGAAGGAGCTAACCGCTTTTTTGCACAACATGGGGGATCATGTAACTCGC
CTTGATCGTTGGGAACCGGAGCTGAATGAAGCCATACCAAACGACGAGCGTGACACCACGATGCCTGTAG
CAATGGCAACAACGTTGCGCAAACTATTAACTGGCGAACTACTTACTCTAGCTTCCCGGCAACAATTAAT
AGACTGGATGGAGGCGGATAAAGTTGCAGGACCACTTCTGCGCTCGGCCCTTCCGGCTGGCTGGTTTATT
GCTGATAAATCTGGAGCCGGTGAGCGTGGGTCTCGCGGTATCATTGCAGCACTGGGGCCAGATGGTAAGC
CCTCCCGTATCGTAGTTATCTACACGACGGGGAGTCAGGCAACTATGGATGAACGAAATAGACAGATCGC
TGAGATAGGTGCCTCACTGATTAAGCATTGGTAACTGTCAGACCAAGTTTACTCATATATACTTTAGATT
GATTTAAAACTTCATTTTTAATTTAAAAGGATCTAGGTGAAGATCCTTTTTGATAATCTCATGACCAAAA
TCCCTTAACGTGAGTTTTCGTTCCACTGAGCGTCAGACCCCGTAGAAAAGATCAAAGGATCTTCTTGAGA
TCCTTTTTTTCTGCGCGTAATCTGCTGCTTGCAAACAAAAAAACCACCGCTACCAGCGGTGGTTTGTTTG
CCGGATCAAGAGCTACCAACTCTTTTTCCGAAGGTAACTGGCTTCAGCAGAGCGCAGATACCAAATACTG
TTCTTCTAGTGTAGCCGTAGTTAGGCCACCACTTCAAGAACTCTGTAGCACCGCCTACATACCTCGCTCT
GCTAATCCTGTTACCAGTGGCTGCTGCCAGTGGCGATAAGTCGTGTCTTACCGGGTTGGACTCAAGACGA
TAGTTACCGGATAAGGCGCAGCGGTCGGGCTGAACGGGGGGTTCGTGCACACAGCCCAGCTTGGAGCGAA
CGACCTACACCGAACTGAGATACCTACAGCGTGAGCTATGAGAAAGCGCCACGCTTCCCGAAGGGAGAAA
GGCGGACAGGTATCCGGTAAGCGGCAGGGTCGGAACAGGAGAGCGCACGAGGGAGCTTCCAGGGGGAAAC
GCCTGGTATCTTTATAGTCCTGTCGGGTTTCGCCACCTCTGACTTGAGCGTCGATTTTTGTGATGCTCGT
CAGGGGGGCGGAGCCTATGGAAAAACGCCAGCAACGCGGCCTTTTTACGGTTCCTGGCCTTTTGCTGGCC
TTTTGCTCACATGTTCTTTCCTGCGTTATCCCCTGATTCTGTGGATAACCGTATTACCGCCTTTGAGTGA
GCTGATACCGCTCGCCGCAGCCGAACGACCGAGCGCAGCGAGTCAGTGAGCGAGGAAGCGGAAGAGCGCC
CAATACGCAAACCGCCTCTCCCCGCGCGTTGGCCGATTCATTAATGCAGCTGGCACGACAGGTTTCCCGA
CTGGAAAGCGGGCAGTGAGCGCAACGCAATTAATGTGAGTTAGCTCACTCATTAGGCACCCCAGGCTTTA
CACTTTATGCTTCCGGCTCGTATGTTGTGTGGAATTGTGAGCGGATAACAATTTCACACAGGAAACAGCT
ATGACCATGATTACGCCAAGCGCGCAATTAACCCTCACTAAAGGGAACAAAAGCTGGAGCTCTAGTACTA
GTTAGAAAAAGACATTTTTGCTGTCAGTCACTGTCAAGAGATTCTTTTGCTGGCATTTCTTCTAGAAGCA
AAAAGAGCGATGCGTCTTTTCCGCTGAACCGTTCCAGCAAAAAAGACTACCAACGCAATATGGATTGTCA
GAATCATATAAAAGAGAAGCAAATAACTCCTTGTCTTGTATCAATTGCATTATAATATCTTCTTGTTAGT
GCAATATCATATAGAAGTCATCAAAAAACCCCGGATTCTAGAACTAGTGGATCCCCCATCACAAGTTTGT
ACAAAAAAGCAGGCTCCACCATGGCCTCAAACGATTATACCCAACAAGCAACCCAAAGCTATGGGGCCTA
CCCCACCCAGCCCGGGCAGGGCTATTCCCAGCAGAGCAGTCAGCCCTACGGACAGCAGAGTTACAGTGGT
TATAGCCAGTCCACGGACACTTCAGGCTATGGCCAGAGCAGCTATTCTTCTTATGGCCAGAGCCAGAACA
CAGGCTATGGAACTCAGTCAACTCCCCAGGGATATGGCTCGACTGGCGGCTATGGCAGTAGCCAGAGCTC
CCAATCGTCTTACGGGCAGCAGTCCTCCTATCCTGGCTATGGCCAGCAGCCAGCTCCCAGCAGCACCTCG
GGAAGTTACGGTAGCAGTTCTCAGAGCAGCAGCTATGGGCAGCCCCAGAGTGGGAGCTACAGCCAGCAGC
CTAGCTATGGTGGACAGCAGCAAAGCTATGGACAGCAGCAAAGCTATAATCCCCCTCAGGGCTATGGACA
GCAGAACCAGTACAACAGCAGCAGTGGTGGTGGAGGTGGAGGTGGAGGTGGAGGTAACTATGGCCAAGAT
CAATCCTCCATGAGTAGTGGTGGTGGCAGTGGTGGCGGTTATGGCAATCAAGACCAGAGTGGTGGAGGTG
GCAGCGGTGGCTATGGACAGCAGGACCGTGGAGGCCGCGGCAGGGGTGGCAGTGGTGGCGGCGGCGGCGG
CGGCGGTGGTGGTTACAACCGCAGCAGTGGTGGCTATGAACCCAGAGGTCGTGGAGGTGGCCGTGGAGGC
AGAGGTGGCATGGGCGGAAGTGACCGTGGTGGCTTCAATAAATTTGGTGGCCCTCGGGACCAAGGATCAC
GTCATGACTCCGAACAGGATAATTCAGACAACAACACCATCTTTGTGCAAGGCCTGGGTGAGAATGTTAC
AATTGAGTCTGTGGCTGATTACTTCAAGCAGATTGGTATTATTAAGACAAACAAGAAAACGGGACAGCCC
ATGATTAATTTGTACACAGACAGGGAAACTGGCAAGCTGAAGGGAGAGGCAACGGTCTCTTTTGATGACC
CACCTTCAGCTAAAGCAGCTATTGACTGGTTTGATGGTAAAGAATTCTCCGGAAATCCTATCAAGGTCTC
ATTTGCTACTCGCCGGGCAGACTTTAATCGGGGTGGTGGCAATGGTCGTGGAGGCCGAGGGCGAGGAGGA
CCCATGGGCCGTGGAGGCTATGGAGGTGGTGGCAGTGGTGGTGGTGGCCGAGGAGGATTTCCCAGTGGAG
GTGGTGGCGGTGGAGGACAGCAGCGAGCTGGTGACTGGAAGTGTCCTAATCCCACCTGTGAGAATATGAA
CTTCTCTTGGAGGAATGAATGCAACCAGTGTAAGGCCCCTAAACCAGATGGCCCAGGAGGGGGACCAGGT
GGCTCTCACATGGGGGGTAACTACGGGGATGATCGTCGTGGTGGCAGAGGAGGCTATGATCGAGGCGGCT
ACCGGGGCCGCGGCGGGGACCGTGGAGGCTTCCGAGGGGGCCGGGGTGGTGGGGACAGAGGTGGCTTTGG
CCCTGGCAAGATGGATTCCAGGGGTGAGCACAGACAGGATCGCAGGGAGAGGCCGTATTTGGACCCAGCT
TTCTTGTACAAAGTGGTGATGGGCTGCAGGAATTCGATATCAAGCTTAATGGTGAGCGAGCTGATTAAGG
AGAACATGCCCATGAAGCTGTACATGGAGGGCACCGTGAACAACCACCACTTCAAGTGCACATCCGAGGG
CGAAGGCAAGCCCTACGAGGGCACCCAGACCATGAGAATCAAGGTCGTCGAGGGCGGCCCTCTCCCCTTC
GCCTTCGACATCCTGGCTACCAGCTTCATGTACGGCAGCAGAACCTTCATCAAGCACCCTCCGGGCATCC
CCGACTTCTTTAAGCAGTCCTTCCCTGAGGGCTTCACATGGGAGAGAGTCACCACATACGAAGACGGGGG
CGTGCTGACCGCTACCCAGGACACCAGCCTCCAGGACGGCTGCCTCATCTACAACGTCAAGGTTAGAGGG
GTGAACTTCCCAGCCAACGGCCCTGTGATGCAGAAGAAAACACTCGGCTGGGAGGCCTCCACCGAGACGA
TGTACCCCGCTGACGGCGGCCTGGAAGGCGCATGTGACATGGCCCTGAAGCTCGTGGGCGGGGGCCACCT
GATCTGCAACCTTGAGACCACATACAGATCCAAGAAACCCGCTACGAACCTCAAGATGCCCGGCGTCTAC
AACGTGGACCACAGACTGGAAAGAATCAAGGAGGCCGACGATGAGACCTACGTCGAGCAGCACGAGGTGG
CTGTGGCCAGATACTCTACTGGTGGCGCTGGTGATGGAGGTAAATAACTCGAGTCATGTAATTAGTTATG
TCACGCTTACATTCACGCCCTCCCCCCACATCCGCTCTAACCGAAAAGGAAGGAGTTAGACAACCTGAAG
TCTAGGTCCCTATTTATTTTTTTATAGTTATGTTAGTATTAAGAACGTTATTTATATTTCAAATTTTTCT
TTTTTTTCTGTACAGACGCGTGTACGCATGTAACATTATACTGAAAACCTTGCTTGAGAAGGTTTTGGGA
CGCTCGAAGGCTTTAATTTGCGGCCGGTACCCAATTCGCCCTATAGTGAGTCGTATTACGCGCGCTCACT
GGCCGTCGTTTTACAACGTCGTGACTGGGAAAACCCTGGCGTTACCCAACTTAATCGCCTTGCAGCACAT
CCCCCTTTCGCCAGCTGGCGTAATAGCGAAGAGGCCCGCACCGATCGCCCTTCCCAACAGTTGCGCAGCC
TGAATGGCGAATGG
[124 nt withheld, positions 6735-6858]
C
[91 nt withheld, positions 6860-6950]
A
[49 nt withheld, positions 6952-7000]
CCTTTGACGTTGGAGTCCACGTTCTTT
[37 nt withheld, positions 7028-7064]
ACCCTATCTCGGTCTATTCTTTTGATTTATAAGGGATTTTGCCGATTTCGGCCTATTGGTTAAAAAATGA
GCTGATTTAACAAAAATTTAACGCGAATTTTAACAAAATATTAACGCTTACAATTTCCTGATGCGGTATT
TTCTCCTTACGCATCTGTGCGGTATTTCACACCGCATAGGGTAATAACTGATATAATTAAATTGAAGCTC
TAATTTGTGAGTTTAGTATACATGCATTTACTTATAATACAGTTTTTTAGTTTTGCTGGCCGCATCTTCT
CAAATATGCTTCCCAGCCTGCTTTTCTGTAACGTTCACCCTCTACCTTAGCATCCCTTCCCTTTGCAAAT
AGTCCTCTTCCAACAATAATAATGTCAGATCCTGTAGAGACCACATCATCCACGGTTCTATACTGTTGAC
CCAATGCGTCTCCCTTGTCATCTAAACCCACACCGGGTGTCATAATCAACCAATCGTAACCTTCATCTCT
TCCACCCATGTCTCTTTGAGCAATAAAGCCGATAACAAAATCTTTGTCGCTCTTCGCAATGTCAACAGTA
CCCTTAGTATATTCTCCAGTAGATAGGGAGCCCTTGCATGACAATTCTGCTAACATCAAAAGGCCTCTAG
GTTCCTTTGTTACTTCTTCTGCCGCCTGCTTCAAACCGCTAACAATACCTGGGCCCACCACACCGTGTGC
ATTCGTAATGTCTGCCCATTCTGCTATTCTGTATACACCCGCAGAGTACTGCAATTTGACTGTATTACCA
ATGTCAGCAAATTTTCTGTCTTCGAAGAGTAAAAAATTGTACTTGGCGGATAATGCCTTTAGCGGCTTAA
CTGTGCCCTCCATGGAAAAATCAGTCAAGATATCCACATGTGTTTTTAGTAAACAAATTTTGGGACCTAA
TGCTTCAACTAACTCCAGTAATTCCTTGGTGGTACGAACATCCAATGAAGCACACAAGTTTGTTTGCTTT
TCGTGCATGATATTAAATAGCTTGGCAGCAACAGGACTAGGATGAGTAGCAGCACGTTCCTTATATGTAG
CTTTCGACATGATTTATCTTCGTTTCCTGCAGGTTTTTGTTCTGTGCAGTTGGGTTAAGAATACTGGGCA
ATTTCATGTTTCTTCAACACTACATATGCGTATATATACCAATCTAAGTCTGTGCTCCTTCCTTCGTTCT
TCCTTCTGTTCGGAGATTACCGAATCAAAAAAATTTCAAGGAAACCGAAATCAAAAAAAAGAATAAAAAA
AAAATGATGAATTGAAAAGGTGGTATGGTGCACTCTCAGTACAATCTGCTCTGATGCCGCATAGTTAAGC
CAGCCCCGACACCCGCCAACACCCGCTGACGCGCCCTGACGGGCTTGTCTGCTCCCGGCATCCGCTTACA
GACAAGCTGTGACCGTCTCCGGGAGCTGCATGTGTCAGAGGTTTTCACCGTCATCACC
Features (pLannotate 1.2.2; 25 found; start..end, strand, type, name):
     80..1422    +  rep_origin     2μ ori: yeast 2μ plasmid origin of replication
   1449..1553    +  promoter       AmpR promoter: bla
   1554..2414    +  CDS            AmpR: β-lactamase; bla; confers resistance to ampicillin, carbenicillin, and related antibiotics
   2585..3173    +  rep_origin     ori: high-copy-number ColE1/pMB1/pBR322/pUC origin of replication
   3356..3448    +  CDS            lacI (fragment): lac repressor; lacI; The lac repressor binds to the lac operator to inhibit transcription in E. coli. This inhibition can be relieved by adding lactose or isopropyl-β-D-thiogalactopyranoside (IPTG).
   3461..3482    +  protein_bind   CAP binding site: CAP binding activates transcription in the presence of cAMP. E. coli catabolite activator protein
   3497..3527    +  promoter       lac promoter: promoter for the E. coli lac operon
   3535..3551    +  protein_bind   lac operator: The lac repressor binds to the lac operator to inhibit transcription in E. coli. This inhibition can be relieved by adding lactose or isopropyl-β-D-thiogalactopyranoside (IPTG). lac repressor encoded by lacI
   3596..3614    +  promoter       T3 promoter: promoter for bacteriophage T3 RNA polymerase
   3638..3872    +  promoter       CUP1 promoter: S. cerevisiae CUP1; inducible metallothionein promoter, regulated by Cu2+
   3887..3907    +  misc_feature   MCS (fragment): pBluescript multiple cloning site
   3911..3935    +  protein_bind   attB1: mutant version of attB; recombination site for the Gateway® BP reaction BP Clonase™
   3941..5518    +  CDS            FUS: FUS_HUMAN - Also known as TLS. Experimental evidence at protein level: Swiss-Prot protein existence level 1. DNA/RNA-binding protein that plays a role in various cellular processes such as transcription regulation, RNA splicing, RNA transport, DNA repair and damage response (PubMed:27731383). Binds to nascent pre-mRNAs and acts as a molecular mediator between RNA polymerase II and U1 small nuclear ribonucleoprotein thereby coupling transcription and splicing (PubMed:26124092). Binds also its own pre- mRNA and autoregulates its expression; this autoregulation mechanism is mediated by non-sense-
   5523..5547    -  protein_bind   attB2: mutant version of attB; recombination site for the Gateway® BP reaction BP Clonase™
   5551..5578    +  misc_feature   MCS (fragment): pBluescript multiple cloning site
   5579..6274    +  CDS            FusionRed: FusionRed is a basic (constitutively fluorescent) red fluorescent protein published in 2012, derived from Entacmaea quadricolor. It has low acid sensitivity.
   6284..6531    +  terminator     CYC1 terminator: S. cerevisiae CYC1; transcription terminator for CYC1
   6550..6568    -  promoter       T7 promoter: promoter for bacteriophage T7 RNA polymerase
   6576..6731    +  CDS            lacZα (fragment): LacZα fragment of β-galactosidase; lacZ fragment
   6735..7163    +  rep_origin     f1 ori (sequence partly withheld): f1 bacteriophage origin of replication; arrow indicates direction of (+) strand synthesis
   7191..7242    -  misc_feature   bom (fragment): basis of mobility region from pBR322
   7321..8124    -  CDS            URA3: orotidine-5'-phosphate decarboxylase, required for uracil biosynthesis; S. cerevisiae URA3; yeast auxotrophic marker, counterselectable with 5-fluoroorotic acid (5-FOA)
   8125..8340    -  promoter       URA3 promoter: S. cerevisiae URA3
   8348..8397    -  misc_feature   bom (fragment): basis of mobility region from pBR322
   8499..12      -  CDS            rop (fragment) (across the origin): Rop protein, which maintains plasmids at low copy number; rop
