[The description below was written by a language model from this plasmid's Addgene catalogue record and pLannotate feature annotations shown in this document.]
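Description:
p426-Cup1p-FUS-FusionRed is an 8.5 kb yeast episomal expression plasmid built on the 426Gal-FUS-YFP backbone, a pRS426-style E. coli/S. cerevisiae shuttle vector. In yeast it replicates from the 2μ origin, which gives multicopy maintenance, and is selected through the URA3 auxotrophic marker, which can also be counterselected with 5-FOA. In bacteria it is propagated at high copy from a ColE1/pUC-type origin with ampicillin resistance (bla). The backbone also carries an f1 origin, lac promoter/operator and lacZα remnants, and flanking T3 and T7 promoters inherited from the pBluescript-derived polylinker.

The expression cassette is driven by the S. cerevisiae CUP1 metallothionein promoter, so transcription is induced by adding Cu2+. Downstream lies a human FUS coding sequence flanked by attB1 and attB2 Gateway sites, carried over from the parental clone. It is followed by a short polylinker segment, then the red fluorescent protein FusionRed, and the CYC1 terminator. FusionRed is thus placed as a C-terminal fusion partner, and part of the plasmid was derived from a FUS-FusionRed-PixD construct. The catalogue entry describes the insert as the N-terminal region of FUS, yet the annotated FUS feature spans about 1.6 kb, roughly the length of the full coding sequence. The exact extent of the FUS portion should therefore be checked against the sequence.

The stated purpose is copper-dependent expression of red-labelled FUS in yeast. The associated work concerns foci-forming regions of glycolytic enzymes and cytoplasmic META bodies, which suggests use as a fluorescent marker or comparator for protein assemblies, though the record does not describe this role explicitly.
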