Addgene plasmid #188393: p426-Cup1p-FUS-FusionRed
Purpose: Cu2+-dependent expression of N-terminal FUS fused with red fluorescent protein in yeast cells
Depositing lab: Michihiko Kataoka. Depositing organization: Osaka Metropolitan University. Publication: Foci-forming regions of pyruvate kinase and enolase at the molecular surface incorporate proteins into yeast cytoplasmic metabolic enzymes transiently assembling (META) bodies. Utsumi R, Murata Y, Ito-Harashima S, Akai M, Miura N, Kuroda K, Ueda M, Kataoka M. PLoS One. 2023 Apr 13;18(4):e0283002. doi: 10.1371/journal.pone.0283002. eCollection 2023. PubMed 37053166.
Backbone
  Vector backbone: 426Gal-FUS-YFP (addgene #29592)
  Backbone manufacturer: Aaron Gitler
  Backbone size w/o insert (bp): 6185
  Total vector size (bp): 8522
  Vector type: Yeast Expression
  Selectable markers: URA3
Growth in bacteria
  Bacterial resistance: Ampicillin, 100 μg/mL
  Growth temperature: 37°C
  Growth strain: DH5alpha
  Copy number: High Copy
Gene/Insert
  Gene/Insert name: FUS (alt name: N-terminal region of human fused in sarcoma (FUS))
  Species: H. sapiens (human)
  Insert size (bp): 2337
  Entrez Gene: FUS (a.k.a. ALS6, ETM4, FUS1, HNRNPP2, POMP75, TLS, altFUS)
  Promoter: CUP1 promoter
  Tag / fusion protein: FusionRed
  Cloning method: Restriction Enzyme; 5′ cloning site BamH1 (not destroyed); 3′ cloning site Xho1 (not destroyed)
  Sequencing primers: 5′ CAGGAAACAGCTATGAC; 3′ GACCTAGACTTCAGGTTGTCTAACTCC
Resource information
  A portion of this plasmid was derived from a plasmid made by: FUS-FusionRed-PixD was a gift from Jared Toettcher (Addgene plasmid # 111503 ; http://n2t.net/addgene:111503 ; RRID:Addgene_111503)
Terms and licenses: Academic/Nonprofit Terms; Industry Terms: Not Available to Industry
How to cite: p426-Cup1p-FUS-FusionRed was a gift from Michihiko Kataoka (Addgene plasmid # 188393 ; http://n2t.net/addgene:188393 ; RRID:Addgene_188393)
